Addgene plasmid #116411: pHAGE-IDH1-R132L
Purpose: Lentiviral expression of IDH1 R132L
Depositing lab: Gordon Mills & Kenneth Scott. Depositing organization: Baylor College of Medicine. Publication: Systematic Functional Annotation of Somatic Mutations in Cancer. Ng PK, Li J, Jeong KJ, Shao S, Chen H, Tsang YH, Sengupta S, Wang Z, Bhavana VH, Tran R, Soewito S, Minussi DC, Moreno D, Kong K, Dogruluk T, Lu H, Gao J, Tokheim C, Zhou DC, Johnson AM, Zeng J, Ip CKM, Ju Z, Wester M, Yu S, Li Y, Vellano CP, Schultz N, Karchin R, Ding L, Lu Y, Cheung LWT, Chen K, Shaw KR, Meric-Bernstam F, Scott KL, Yi S, Sahni N, Liang H, Mills GB. Cancer Cell. 2018 Mar 12;33(3):450-462.e10. doi: 10.1016/j.ccell.2018.01.021. PubMed 29533785.
Backbone
  Vector backbone: pHAGE
  Vector type: Lentiviral
Growth in bacteria
  Bacterial resistance: Ampicillin, 100 μg/mL
  Growth temperature: 37°C
  Growth strain: Stbl3
  Copy number: High Copy
Gene/Insert
  Gene/Insert name: IDH1
  Species: H. sapiens (human)
  Mutation: R132L
  Entrez Gene: IDH1 (a.k.a. HEL-216, HEL-S-26, IDCD, IDH, IDP, IDPC, PICD)
  Cloning method: Gateway Cloning
Terms and licenses: Academic/Nonprofit Terms; Industry Terms: Not Available to Industry
How to cite: pHAGE-IDH1-R132L was a gift from Gordon Mills & Kenneth Scott (Addgene plasmid # 116411 ; http://n2t.net/addgene:116411 ; RRID:Addgene_116411)
