[The description below was written by a language model from this plasmid's Addgene catalogue record and pLannotate feature annotations shown in this document.]
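Description:
pHAGE-IDH1-R132L is an HIV-1-derived, self-inactivating lentiviral expression plasmid of about 9.9 kb built on the pHAGE backbone, carrying the human IDH1 (cytosolic isocitrate dehydrogenase 1) open reading frame with the R132L substitution. It is propagated in E. coli through a high-copy ColE1/pUC-type origin and selected with ampicillin via the β-lactamase gene. The record lists a recombination-deficient strain as the growth host, a common choice for plasmids with repeated LTR sequences. The annotation also picks up small remnants such as lac promoter/operator elements and fragments of lacI, the SV40 origin and the SV40 poly(A) signal, which appear to be backbone leftovers rather than functional parts of the payload.

The viral transfer region runs from a truncated 5' LTR through the Ψ packaging signal with an adjoining gag fragment, the Rev response element and the cPPT/CTS, to a ΔU3 3' LTR that inactivates LTR promoter activity after integration. Between these, the constitutive human EF-1α promoter drives the IDH1 coding sequence, which is flanked by attB1 and attB2 sites left by Gateway recombination. Downstream lie short T3 and T7 promoter sequences, a V5 epitope tag annotation, an EMCV IRES followed by EGFP, and a WPRE to enhance transcript expression. The IRES-EGFP arrangement lets transduced cells be identified by fluorescence from the same transcript that encodes IDH1. The record does not establish whether the V5 tag is fused in frame to IDH1. No mammalian drug-selection marker is annotated. The stated purpose is lentiviral expression of IDH1 R132L, and the construct comes from a study on systematic functional annotation of somatic cancer mutations.
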