Features (pLannotate 1.2.2; 30 found; start..end, strand, type, name):
    377..634     +  LTR            5' LTR (truncated): truncated 5' long terminal repeat (LTR) from HIV-1
    681..806     +  misc_feature   HIV-1 Ψ: packaging signal of human immunodeficiency virus type 1
    790..1128    +  CDS            HIV-1 gag (fragment): gag protein from human immunodeficiency virus 1; gag
   1303..1536    +  misc_feature   RRE: The Rev response element (RRE) of HIV-1 allows for Rev-dependent mRNA export from the nucleus to the cytoplasm.
   1913..2013    +  CDS            Rev (fragment): human immunodeficiency virus 1 (HIV-1) Rev protein; rev; enhances nuclear export of unspliced and incompletely spliced viral mRNAs
   2058..2175    +  misc_feature   cPPT/CTS: central polypurine tract and central termination sequence of HIV-1
   2223..3401    +  promoter       EF-1α promoter: strong constitutive promoter for human elongation factor EF-1α
   3422..3442    +  protein_bind   attB1: mutant version of attB; core recombination site for the Gateway® BP reaction BP Clonase™
   3448..4689    +  CDS            IDH1: IDHC_HUMAN - Also known as PICD. Experimental evidence at protein level: Swiss-Prot protein existence level 1. From Homo sapiens (Human).
   4694..4718    -  protein_bind   attB2: mutant version of attB; recombination site for the Gateway® BP reaction BP Clonase™
   4726..4744    +  promoter       T3 promoter: promoter for bacteriophage T3 RNA polymerase
   4770..4788    -  promoter       T7 promoter: promoter for bacteriophage T7 RNA polymerase
   4794..4812    -  protein_bind   attB4 (fragment): mutant version of attB; core recombination site for the Gateway® BP reaction BP Clonase™
   4868..4909    +  CDS            V5 tag: epitope tag from simian virus 5
   5035..5497    +  misc_feature   IRES: internal ribosome entry site (IRES) of the encephalomyocarditis virus (EMCV)
   5511..6230    +  CDS            EGFP: the original enhanced GFP (Yang et al., 1996) mammalian codon-optimized
   6244..6832    +  misc_feature   WPRE: woodchuck hepatitis virus posttranscriptional regulatory element
   6840..6905    +  CDS            nef (fragment): NEF_HV1Z2 - Experimental evidence at protein level: Swiss-Prot protein existence level 1. Extracellular Nef protein targets CD4(+) T-lymphocytes for apoptosis by interacting with CXCR4 surface receptors. From Human immunodeficiency virus type 1 group M subtype D (isolate Z2/CDC-Z34) (HIV-1).
   6907..7140    +  LTR            3' LTR (ΔU3): self-inactivating 3' long terminal repeat (LTR) from HIV-1
   7345..7449    +  promoter       AmpR promoter: bla
   7450..8310    +  CDS            AmpR: β-lactamase; bla; confers resistance to ampicillin, carbenicillin, and related antibiotics
   8481..9069    +  rep_origin     ori: high-copy-number ColE1/pMB1/pBR322/pUC origin of replication
   9252..9306    +  CDS            lacI (fragment): lac repressor; lacI; The lac repressor binds to the lac operator to inhibit transcription in E. coli. This inhibition can be relieved by adding lactose or isopropyl-β-D-thiogalactopyranoside (IPTG).
   9312..9405    +  rep_origin     SV40 ori (fragment): SV40 origin of replication
   9430..9467    +  CDS            lacI (fragment): lac repressor; lacI; The lac repressor binds to the lac operator to inhibit transcription in E. coli. This inhibition can be relieved by adding lactose or isopropyl-β-D-thiogalactopyranoside (IPTG).
   9480..9501    +  protein_bind   CAP binding site: CAP binding activates transcription in the presence of cAMP. E. coli catabolite activator protein
   9516..9546    +  promoter       lac promoter: promoter for the E. coli lac operon
   9554..9570    +  protein_bind   lac operator: The lac repressor binds to the lac operator to inhibit transcription in E. coli. This inhibition can be relieved by adding lactose or isopropyl-β-D-thiogalactopyranoside (IPTG). lac repressor encoded by lacI
   9604..9687    +  polyA_signal   SV40 poly(A) signal (fragment): SV40 polyadenylation signal
   9854..329     +  CDS            nef (fragment) (across the origin): NEF_HV1BR - Experimental evidence at protein level: Swiss-Prot protein existence level 1. Extracellular Nef protein targets CD4(+) T-lymphocytes for apoptosis by interacting with CXCR4 surface receptors (PubMed:14990729). From Human immunodeficiency virus type 1 group M subtype B (isolate BRU/LAI) (HIV-1).
>Addgene plasmid #116411 | pHAGE-IDH1-R132L | addgene full sequence | sequence record 240257 | Addgene NGS Result
TGGAAGGGCTAATTCACTCCCAAAGAAGACAAGATATCCTTGATCTGTGGATCTACCACACACAAGGCTA
CTTCCCTGATTAGCAGAACTACACACCAGGGCCAGGGGTCAGATATCCACTGACCTTTGGATGGTGCTAC
AAGCTAGTACCAGTTGAGCCAGATAAGGTAGAAGAGGCCAATAAAGGAGAGAACACCAGCTTGTTACACC
CTGTGAGCCTGCATGGGATGGATGACCCGGAGAGAGAAGTGTTAGAGTGGAGGTTTGACAGCCGCCTAGC
ATTTCATCACGTGGCCCGAGAGCTGCATCCGGAGTACTTCAAGAACTGCTGATATCGAGCTTGCTACAAG
GGACTTTCCGCTGGGGACTTTCCAGGGAGGCGTGGCCTGGGCGGGACTGGGGAGTGGCGAGCCCTCAGAT
CCTGCATATAAGCAGCTGCTTTTTGCCTGTACTGGGTCTCTCTGGTTAGACCAGATCTGAGCCTGGGAGC
TCTCTGGCTAACTAGGGAACCCACTGCTTAAGCCTCAATAAAGCTTGCCTTGAGTGCTTCAAGTAGTGTG
TGCCCGTCTGTTGTGTGACTCTGGTAACTAGAGATCCCTCAGACCCTTTTAGTCAGTGTGGAAAATCTCT
AGCAGTGGCGCCCGAACAGGGACTTGAAAGCGAAAGGGAAACCAGAGGAGCTCTCTCGACGCAGGACTCG
GCTTGCTGAAGCGCGCACGGCAAGAGGCGAGGGGCGGCGACTGGTGAGTACGCCAAAAATTTTGACTAGC
GGAGGCTAGAAGGAGAGAGATGGGTGCGAGAGCGTCAGTATTAAGCGGGGGAGAATTAGATCGCGATGGG
AAAAAATTCGGTTAAGGCCAGGGGGAAAGAAAAAATATAAATTAAAACATATAGTATGGGCAAGCAGGGA
GCTAGAACGATTCGCAGTTAATCCTGGCCTGTTAGAAACATCAGAAGGCTGTAGACAAATACTGGGACAG
CTACAACCATCCCTTCAGACAGGATCAGAAGAACTTAGATCATTATATAATACAGTAGCAACCCTCTATT
GTGTGCATCAAAGGATAGAGATAAAAGACACCAAGGAAGCTTTAGACAAGATAGAGGAAGAGCAAAACAA
AAGTAAGACCACCGCACAGCAAGCGGCCGGCCGCTGATCTTCAGACCTGGAGGAGGAGATATGAGGGACA
ATTGGAGAAGTGAATTATATAAATATAAAGTAGTAAAAATTGAACCATTAGGAGTAGCACCCACCAAGGC
AAAGAGAAGAGTGGTGCAGAGAGAAAAAAGAGCAGTGGGAATAGGAGCTTTGTTCCTTGGGTTCTTGGGA
GCAGCAGGAAGCACTATGGGCGCAGCGTCAATGACGCTGACGGTACAGGCCAGACAATTATTGTCTGGTA
TAGTGCAGCAGCAGAACAATTTGCTGAGGGCTATTGAGGCGCAACAGCATCTGTTGCAACTCACAGTCTG
GGGCATCAAGCAGCTCCAGGCAAGAATCCTGGCTGTGGAAAGATACCTAAAGGATCAACAGCTCCTGGGG
ATTTGGGGTTGCTCTGGAAAACTCATTTGCACCACTGCTGTGCCTTGGAATGCTAGTTGGAGTAATAAAT
CTCTGGAACAGATTTGGAATCACACGACCTGGATGGAGTGGGACAGAGAAATTAACAATTACACAAGCTT
AATACACTCCTTAATTGAAGAATCGCAAAACCAGCAAGAAAAGAATGAACAAGAATTATTGGAATTAGAT
AAATGGGCAAGTTTGTGGAATTGGTTTAACATAACAAATTGGCTGTGGTATATAAAATTATTCATAATGA
TAGTAGGAGGCTTGGTAGGTTTAAGAATAGTTTTTGCTGTACTTTCTATAGTGAATAGAGTTAGGCAGGG
ATATTCACCATTATCGTTTCAGACCCACCTCCCAACCCCGAGGGGACCCGACAGGCCCGAAGGAATAGAA
GAAGAAGGTGGAGAGAGAGACAGAGACAGATCCATTCGATTAGTGAACGGATCTCGACGGTATCGCCGAA
TTCACAAATGGCAGTATTCATCCACAATTTTAAAAGAAAAGGGGGGATTGGGGGGTACAGTGCAGGGGAA
AGAATAGTAGACATAATAGCAACAGACATACAAACTAAAGAATTACAAAAACAAATTACAAAAATTCAAA
ATTTTCGGGTTTATTACAGGGACAGCAGAGATCCAGTTTGGACTAGTCGTGAGGCTCCGGTGCCCGTCAG
TGGGCAGAGCGCACATCGCCCACAGTCCCCGAGAAGTTGGGGGGAGGGGTCGGCAATTGAACCGGTGCCT
AGAGAAGGTGGCGCGGGGTAAACTGGGAAAGTGATGTCGTGTACTGGCTCCGCCTTTTTCCCGAGGGTGG
GGGAGAACCGTATATAAGTGCAGTAGTCGCCGTGAACGTTCTTTTTCGCAACGGGTTTGCCGCCAGAACA
CAGGTAAGTGCCGTGTGTGGTTCCCGCGGGCCTGGCCTCTTTACGGGTTATGGCCCTTGCGTGCCTTGAA
TTACTTCCACCTGGCTGCAGTACGTGATTCTTGATCCCGAGCTTCGGGTTGGAAGTGGGTGGGAGAGTTC
GAGGCCTTGCGCTTAAGGAGCCCCTTCGCCTCGTGCTTGAGTTGAGGCCTGGCCTGGGCGCTGGGGCCGC
CGCGTGCGAATCTGGTGGCACCTTCGCGCCTGTCTCGCTGCTTTCGATAAGTCTCTAGCCATTTAAAATT
TTTGATGACCTGCTGCGACGCTTTTTTTCTGGCAAGATAGTCTTGTAAATGCGGGCCAAGATCTGCACAC
TGGTATTTCGGTTTTTGGGGCCGCGGGCGGCGACGGGGCCCGTGCGTCCCAGCGCACATGTTCGGCGAGG
CGGGGCCTGCGAGCGCGGCCACCGAGAATCGGACGGGGGTAGTCTCAAGCTGGCCGGCCTGCTCTGGTGC
CTGGCCTCGCGCCGCCGTGTATCGCCCCGCCCTGGGCGGCAAGGCTGGCCCGGTCGGCACCAGTTGCGTG
AGCGGAAAGATGGCCGCTTCCCGGCCCTGCTGCAGGGAGCTCAAAATGGAGGACGCGGCGCTCGGGAGAG
CGGGCGGGTGAGTCACCCACACAAAGGAAAAGGGCCTTTCCGTCCTCAGCCGTCGCTTCATGTGACTCCA
CGGAGTACCGGGCGCCGTCCAGGCACCTCGATTAGTTCTCGAGCTTTTGGAGTACGTCGTCTTTAGGTTG
GGGGGAGGGGTTTTATGCGATGGAGTTTCCCCACACTGAGTGGGTGGAGACTGAAGTTAGGCCAGCTTGG
CACTTGATGTAATTCTCCTTGGAATTTGCCCTTTTTGAGTTTGGATCTTGGTTCATTCTCAAGCCTCAGA
CAGTGGTTCAAAGTTTTTTTCTTCCATTTCAGGTGTCGTGAAGCGGCCCTGCAGATATCAACAAGTTTGT
ACAAAAAAGCAGGCACCATGTCCAAAAAAATCAGTGGCGGTTCTGTGGTAGAGATGCAAGGAGATGAAAT
GACACGAATCATTTGGGAATTGATTAAAGAGAAACTCATTTTTCCCTACGTGGAATTGGATCTACATAGC
TATGATTTAGGCATAGAGAATCGTGATGCCACCAACGACCAAGTCACCAAGGATGCTGCAGAAGCTATAA
AGAAGCATAATGTTGGCGTCAAATGTGCCACTATCACTCCTGATGAGAAGAGGGTTGAGGAGTTCAAGTT
GAAACAAATGTGGAAATCACCAAATGGCACCATACGAAATATTCTGGGTGGCACGGTCTTCAGAGAAGCC
ATTATCTGCAAAAATATCCCCCGGCTTGTGAGTGGATGGGTAAAACCTATCATCATAGGTCTTCATGCTT
ATGGGGATCAATACAGAGCAACTGATTTTGTTGTTCCTGGGCCTGGAAAAGTAGAGATAACCTACACACC
AAGTGACGGAACCCAAAAGGTGACATACCTGGTACATAACTTTGAAGAAGGTGGTGGTGTTGCCATGGGG
ATGTATAATCAAGATAAGTCAATTGAAGATTTTGCACACAGTTCCTTCCAAATGGCTCTGTCTAAGGGTT
GGCCTTTGTATCTGAGCACCAAAAACACTATTCTGAAGAAATATGATGGGCGTTTTAAAGACATCTTTCA
GGAGATATATGACAAGCAGTACAAGTCCCAGTTTGAAGCTCAAAAGATCTGGTATGAGCATAGGCTCATC
GACGACATGGTGGCCCAAGCTATGAAATCAGAGGGAGGCTTCATCTGGGCCTGTAAAAACTATGATGGTG
ACGTGCAGTCGGACTCTGTGGCCCAAGGGTATGGCTCTCTCGGCATGATGACCAGCGTGCTGGTTTGTCC
AGATGGCAAGACAGTAGAAGCAGAGGCTGCCCACGGGACTGTAACCCGTCACTACCGCATGTACCAGAAA
GGACAGGAGACGTCCACCAATCCCATTGCTTCCATTTTTGCCTGGACCAGAGGGTTAGCCCACAGAGCAA
AGCTTGATAACAATAAAGAGCTTGCCTTCTTTGCAAATGCTTTGGAAGAAGTCTCTATTGAGACAATTGA
GGCTGGCTTCATGACCAAGGACTTGGCTGCTTGCATTAAAGGTTTACCCAATGTGCAACGTTCTGACTAC
TTGAATACATTTGAGTTCATGGATAAACTTGGAGAAAACTTGAAGATCAAACTAGCTCAGGCCAAACTTT
AGAACCCAGCTTTCTTGTACAAAGTGGTGATATCCAATTAACCCTCACTAAAGGAAATTGTGAAAGATTG
TTTGTGTACCCTATAGTGAGTCGTATTACCACCCAACTTTTCTATACAAAGTGGTTGATATCCAGCACAG
TGGCGGCCGCTCGAGTCTAGAGGGCCCGCGGTTCGAAGGTAAGCCTATCCCTAACCCTCTCCTCGGTCTC
GATTCTACGCGTACCGGTTAGTAATGAGATCCCTCCCCCCCCCCTAACGTTACTGGCCGAAGCCGCTTGG
AATAAGGCCGGTGTGCGTTTGTCTATATGTTATTTTCCACCATATTGCCGTCTTTTGGCAATGTGAGGGC
CCGGAAACCTGGCCCTGTCTTCTTGACGAGCATTCCTAGGGGTCTTTCCCCTCTCGCCAAAGGAATGCAA
GGTCTGTTGAATGTCGTGAAGGAAGCAGTTCCTCTGGAAGCTTCTTGAAGACAAACAACGTCTGTAGCGA
CCCTTTGCAGGCAGCGGAACCCCCCACCTGGCGACAGGTGCCTCTGCGGCCAAAAGCCACGTGTATAAGA
TACACCTGCAAAGGCGGCACAACCCCAGTGCCACGTTGTGAGTTGGATAGTTGTGGAAAGAGTCAAATGG
CTCTCCTCAAGCGTATTCAACAAGGGGCTGAAGGATGCCCAGAAGGTACCCCATTGTATGGGATCTGATC
TGGGGCCTCGGTGCACATGCTTTACATGTGTTTAGTCGAGGTTAAAAAAACGTCTAGGCCCCCCGAACCA
CGGGGACGTGGTTTTCCTTTGAAAAACACGATGATAATATGGCCACACATATGGTGAGCAAGGGCGAGGA
GCTGTTCACCGGGGTGGTGCCCATCCTGGTCGAGCTGGACGGCGACGTAAACGGCCACAAGTTCAGCGTG
TCCGGCGAGGGCGAGGGCGATGCCACCTACGGCAAGCTGACCCTGAAGTTCATCTGCACCACCGGCAAGC
TGCCCGTGCCCTGGCCCACCCTCGTGACCACCCTGACCTACGGCGTGCAGTGCTTCAGCCGCTACCCCGA
CCACATGAAGCAGCACGACTTCTTCAAGTCCGCCATGCCCGAAGGCTACGTCCAGGAGCGCACCATCTTC
TTCAAGGACGACGGCAACTACAAGACCCGCGCCGAGGTGAAGTTCGAGGGCGACACCCTGGTGAACCGCA
TCGAGCTGAAGGGCATCGACTTCAAGGAGGACGGCAACATCCTGGGGCACAAGCTGGAGTACAACTACAA
CAGCCACAACGTCTATATCATGGCCGACAAGCAGAAGAACGGCATCAAGGTGAACTTCAAGATCCGCCAC
AACATCGAGGACGGCAGCGTGCAGCTCGCCGACCACTACCAGCAGAACACCCCCATCGGCGACGGCCCCG
TGCTGCTGCCCGACAACCACTACCTGAGCACCCAGTCCGCCCTGAGCAAAGACCCCAACGAGAAGCGCGA
TCACATGGTCCTGCTGGAGTTCGTGACCGCCGCCGGGATCACTCTCGGCATGGACGAGCTGTACAAGTAA
ATCGATAGATCCTAATCAACCTCTGGATTACAAAATTTGTGAAAGATTGACTGGTATTCTTAACTATGTT
GCTCCTTTTACGCTATGTGGATACGCTGCTTTAATGCCTTTGTATCATGCTATTGCTTCCCGTATGGCTT
TCATTTTCTCCTCCTTGTATAAATCCTGGTTGCTGTCTCTTTATGAGGAGTTGTGGCCCGTTGTCAGGCA
ACGTGGCGTGGTGTGCACTGTGTTTGCTGACGCAACCCCCACTGGTTGGGGCATTGCCACCACCTGTCAG
CTCCTTTCCGGGACTTTCGCTTTCCCCCTCCCTATTGCCACGGCGGAACTCATCGCCGCCTGCCTTGCCC
GCTGCTGGACAGGGGCTCGGCTGTTGGGCACTGACAATTCCGTGGTGTTGTCGGGGAAATCATCGTCCTT
TCCTTGGCTGCTCGCCTGTGTTGCCACCTGGATTCTGCGCGGGACGTCCTTCTGCTACGTCCCTTCGGCC
CTCAATCCAGCGGACCTTCCTTCCCGCGGCCTGCTGCCGGCTCTGCGGCCTCTTCCGCGTCTTCGCCTTC
GCCCTCAGACGAGTCGGATCTCCCTTTGGGCCGCCTCCCCGCCTGAGATCCTTTAAGACCAATGACTTAC
AAGGCAGCTGTAGATCTTAGCCACTTTTTAAAAGAAAAGGGGGGACTGGAAGGGCTAATTCACTCCCAAC
GAAGACAAGATCTGCTTTTTGCTTGTACTGGGTCTCTCTGGTTAGACCAGATCTGAGCCTGGGAGCTCTC
TGGCTAACTAGGGAACCCACTGCTTAAGCCTCAATAAAGCTTGCCTTGAGTGCTTCAAGTAGTGTGTGCC
CGTCTGTTGTGTGACTCTGGTAACTAGAGATCCCTCAGACCCTTTTAGTCAGTGTGGAAAATCTCTAGCA
GTAGTAGTTCATGTCATCTTATTATTCAGTATTTATAACTTGCAAAGAAATGAATATCAGAGAGTGAGAG
GCCCGGGTTAATTAAGGAAAGGGCTAGATCATTCTTGAAGACGAAAGGGCCTCGTGATACGCCTATTTTT
ATAGGTTAATGTCATGATAATAATGGTTTCTTAGACGTCAGGTGGCACTTTTCGGGGAAATGTGCGCGGA
ACCCCTATTTGTTTATTTTTCTAAATACATTCAAATATGTATCCGCTCATGAGACAATAACCCTGATAAA
TGCTTCAATAATATTGAAAAAGGAAGAGTATGAGTATTCAACATTTCCGTGTCGCCCTTATTCCCTTTTT
TGCGGCATTTTGCCTTCCTGTTTTTGCTCACCCAGAAACGCTGGTGAAAGTAAAAGATGCTGAAGATCAG
TTGGGTGCACGAGTGGGTTACATCGAACTGGATCTCAACAGCGGTAAGATCCTTGAGAGTTTTCGCCCCG
AAGAACGTTTTCCAATGATGAGCACTTTTAAAGTTCTGCTATGTGGCGCGGTATTATCCCGTGTTGACGC
CGGGCAAGAGCAACTCGGTCGCCGCATACACTATTCTCAGAATGACTTGGTTGAGTACTCACCAGTCACA
GAAAAGCATCTTACGGATGGCATGACAGTAAGAGAATTATGCAGTGCTGCCATAACCATGAGTGATAACA
CTGCGGCCAACTTACTTCTGACAACGATCGGAGGACCGAAGGAGCTAACCGCTTTTTTGCACAACATGGG
GGATCATGTAACTCGCCTTGATCGTTGGGAACCGGAGCTGAATGAAGCCATACCAAACGACGAGCGTGAC
ACCACGATGCCTGTAGCAATGGCAACAACGTTGCGCAAACTATTAACTGGCGAACTACTTACTCTAGCTT
CCCGGCAACAATTAATAGACTGGATGGAGGCGGATAAAGTTGCAGGACCACTTCTGCGCTCGGCCCTTCC
GGCTGGCTGGTTTATTGCTGATAAATCTGGAGCCGGTGAGCGTGGGTCTCGCGGTATCATTGCAGCACTG
GGGCCAGATGGTAAGCCCTCCCGTATCGTAGTTATCTACACGACGGGGAGTCAGGCAACTATGGATGAAC
GAAATAGACAGATCGCTGAGATAGGTGCCTCACTGATTAAGCATTGGTAACTGTCAGACCAAGTTTACTC
ATATATACTTTAGATTGATTTAAAACTTCATTTTTAATTTAAAAGGATCTAGGTGAAGATCCTTTTTGAT
AATCTCATGACCAAAATCCCTTAACGTGAGTTTTCGTTCCACTGAGCGTCAGACCCCGTAGAAAAGATCA
AAGGATCTTCTTGAGATCCTTTTTTTCTGCGCGTAATCTGCTGCTTGCAAACAAAAAAACCACCGCTACC
AGCGGTGGTTTGTTTGCCGGATCAAGAGCTACCAACTCTTTTTCCGAAGGTAACTGGCTTCAGCAGAGCG
CAGATACCAAATACTGTTCTTCTAGTGTAGCCGTAGTTAGGCCACCACTTCAAGAACTCTGTAGCACCGC
CTACATACCTCGCTCTGCTAATCCTGTTACCAGTGGCTGCTGCCAGTGGCGATAAGTCGTGTCTTACCGG
GTTGGACTCAAGACGATAGTTACCGGATAAGGCGCAGCGGTCGGGCTGAACGGGGGGTTCGTGCACACAG
CCCAGCTTGGAGCGAACGACCTACACCGAACTGAGATACCTACAGCGTGAGCTATGAGAAAGCGCCACGC
TTCCCGAAGGGAGAAAGGCGGACAGGTATCCGGTAAGCGGCAGGGTCGGAACAGGAGAGCGCACGAGGGA
GCTTCCAGGGGGAAACGCCTGGTATCTTTATAGTCCTGTCGGGTTTCGCCACCTCTGACTTGAGCGTCGA
TTTTTGTGATGCTCGTCAGGGGGGCGGAGCCTATGGAAAAACGCCAGCAACGCGGCCTTTTTACGGTTCC
TGGCCTTTTGCTGGCCTTTTGCTCACATGTTCTTTCCTGCGTTATCCCCTGATTCTGTGGATAACCGTAT
TACCGCCTTTGAGTGAGCTGATACCGCTCGCCGCAGCCGAACGACCGAGCGCAGCGAGTCAGTGAGCGAG
GAAGCGGAAGAGCGCCCAATACGCAAACCGCCTCTCCCCGCGCGTTGGCCGATTCATTAATGCAGCAAGC
TCATGGCTGACTAATTTTTTTTATTTATGCAGAGGCCGAGGCCGCCTCGGCCTCTGAGCTATTCCAGAAG
TAGTGAGGAGGCTTTTTTGGAGGCCTAGGCTTTTGCAAAAAGCTCCCCGTGGCACGACAGGTTTCCCGAC
TGGAAAGCGGGCAGTGAGCGCAACGCAATTAATGTGAGTTAGCTCACTCATTAGGCACCCCAGGCTTTAC
ACTTTATGCTTCCGGCTCGTATGTTGTGTGGAATTGTGAGCGGATAACAATTTCACACAGGAAACAGCTA
TGACATGATTACGAATTTCACAAATAAAGCATTTTTTTCACTGCATTCTAGTTGTGGTTTGTCCAAACTC
ATCAATGTATCTTATCATGTCTGGATCAACTGGATAACTCAAGCTAACCAAAATCATCCCAAACTTCCCA
CCCCATACCCTATTACCACTGCCAATTACCTGTGGTTTCATTTACTCTAAACCTGTGATTCCTCTGAATT
ATTTTCATTTTAAAGAAATTGTATTTGTTAAATATGTACTACAAACTTAGTAGT
