>Addgene plasmid #116411 | pHAGE-IDH1-R132L | depositor partial sequence | sequence record 219285 | insert
ATGTCCAAAAAAATCAGTGGCGGTTCTGTGGTAGAGATGCAAGGAGATGAAATGACACGAATCATTTGGG
AATTGATTAAAGAGAAACTCATTTTTCCCTACGTGGAATTGGATCTACATAGCTATGATTTAGGCATAGA
GAATCGTGATGCCACCAACGACCAAGTCACCAAGGATGCTGCAGAAGCTATAAAGAAGCATAATGTTGGC
GTCAAATGTGCCACTATCACTCCTGATGAGAAGAGGGTTGAGGAGTTCAAGTTGAAACAAATGTGGAAAT
CACCAAATGGCACCATACGAAATATTCTGGGTGGCACGGTCTTCAGAGAAGCCATTATCTGCAAAAATAT
CCCCCGGCTTGTGAGTGGATGGGTAAAACCTATCATCATAGGTCTTCATGCTTATGGGGATCAATACAGA
GCAACTGATTTTGTTGTTCCTGGGCCTGGAAAAGTAGAGATAACCTACACACCAAGTGACGGAACCCAAA
AGGTGACATACCTGGTACATAACTTTGAAGAAGGTGGTGGTGTTGCCATGGGGATGTATAATCAAGATAA
GTCAATTGAAGATTTTGCACACAGTTCCTTCCAAATGGCTCTGTCTAAGGGTTGGCCTTTGTATCTGAGC
ACCAAAAACACTATTCTGAAGAAATATGATGGGCGTTTTAAAGACATCTTTCAGGAGATATATGACAAGC
AGTACAAGTCCCAGTTTGAAGCTCAAAAGATCTGGTATGAGCATAGGCTCATCGACGACATGGTGGCCCA
AGCTATGAAATCAGAGGGAGGCTTCATCTGGGCCTGTAAAAACTATGATGGTGACGTGCAGTCGGACTCT
GTGGCCCAAGGGTATGGCTCTCTCGGCATGATGACCAGCGTGCTGGTTTGTCCAGATGGCAAGACAGTAG
AAGCAGAGGCTGCCCACGGGACTGTAACCCGTCACTACCGCATGTACCAGAAAGGACAGGAGACGTCCAC
CAATCCCATTGCTTCCATTTTTGCCTGGACCAGAGGGTTAGCCCACAGAGCAAAGCTTGATAACAATAAA
GAGCTTGCCTTCTTTGCAAATGCTTTGGAAGAAGTCTCTATTGAGACAATTGAGGCTGGCTTCATGACCA
AGGACTTGGCTGCTTGCATTAAAGGTTTACCCAATGTGCAACGTTCTGACTACTTGAATACATTTGAGTT
CATGGATAAACTTGGAGAAAACTTGAAGATCAAACTAGCTCAGGCCAAACTTTAA
